>Addgene plasmid #172464 | pCS2+-wbp2nlT45A | addgene full sequence | sequence record 342782 | Addgene NGS Result
CGCCATTCTGCCTGGGGACGTCGGAGCAAGCTTGATTTAGGTGACACTATAGAATACAAGCTACTTGTTC
TTTTTGCAGGATCCCATCGATTAAAGCAACTCCATTCCAGCAATTACTGAGTAGTGCGCAGGGAGAAGTT
GAAGGCTTTAGTGCGAGATGTCACTCAATAAGGACCACTCTCAGGGGGCCGGGATCATTGTCAGCAACGG
GGAGAGTATTCTCAGACAGTGTAAAGATGTGGAACTGTCCTTCAGCGATATGTCTCACAAATCAGAAGCA
TTCAGAGGCGCAAAGAAAGGATCGCTATTTCTCACCGCTTACAGGGTGATCTTCCTAAACAAGGGGAAGG
ATCCCATGATGTCCTTTAATATGCCATTCTACATGATGAAAGGATGCTCCATAGAACAGCCAGTGTTCTC
TGCCAACTACATCAAGGGAACCATCAGTGCTGAACCTGGAGGTGGCTGGGAGGGTCAAGCCTCTTTTAAA
ATTACATTTAATAGTGGAGGTGCTATTGAATTTGGACAAATCATGTTCAAAATGGCAACTTGTGCTTCCA
GAACCCCTCCTGTTCCTCATGCTGCATATGGATACACACCTGCTCCAGGAGGCTATGCACATGGCGGGTA
CCCTCCAGCTCCAGGAATATATACACCCCCACCCCAACCATCAGGCCCTTATCCATATGGACCCCCTGCT
ATGAATGGATATGGACCACCTCCAAATCCTATGGGATACCCGTATGCTCCACCAGCAGGACCTGGCATGT
ATCCACCCCCTCCTGAAATGAATCCCATTTACATGGCTCCTCCACCACCTTATCCTGGACCCCCCTACAA
TGGGACCCCCTACAATGGAACCCCAGCACCTTCTGCTCCCACTGGATGCATGAATGCTGGTATGCCTGGA
GGTAGCAAAGCTGCAGAAGCTGCATCCAGTGCGTATTATAACCCAGCTGACCCTCACAATGTCTATATGC
CTATGGATCGTCCTCCTCCATACGCTCCAAATGATGATAAAAAGAACAATTAACTCGAGCCTCTAGAACT
ATAGTGAGTCGTATTACGTAGATCCAGACATGATAAGATACATTGATGAGTTTGGACAAACCACAACTAG
AATGCAGTGAAAAAAATGCTTTATTTGTGAAATTTGTGATGCTATTGCTTTATTTGTAACCATTATAAGC
TGCAATAAACAAGTTAACAACAACAATTGCATTCATTTTATGTTTCAGGTTCAGGGGGAGGTGTGGGAGG
TTTTTTAATTCGCGGCCGCGGCGCCAATGCATTGGGCCCGGTACCCAGCTTTTGTTCCCTTTAGTGAGGG
TTAATTGCGCGCTTGGCGTAATCATGGTCATAGCTGTTTCCTGTGTGAAATTGTTATCCGCTCACAATTC
CACACAACATACGAGCCGGGAGCATAAAGTGTAAAGCCTGGGGTGCCTAATGAGTGAGCTAACTCACATT
AATTGCGTTGCGCTCACTGCCCGCTTTCCAGTCGGGAAACCTGTCGTGCCAGCTGCATTAATGAATCGGC
CAACGCGCGGGGAGAGGCGGTTTGCGTATTGGGCGCTCTTCCGCTTCCTCGCTCACTGACTCGCTGCGCT
CGGTCGTTCGGCTGCGGCGAGCGGTATCAGCTCACTCAAAGGCGGTAATACGGTTATCCACAGAATCAGG
GGATAACGCAGGAAAGAACATGTGAGCAAAAGGCCAGCAAAAGGCCAGGAACCGTAAAAAGGCCGCGTTG
CTGGCGTTTTTCCATAGGCTCCGCCCCCCTGACGAGCATCACAAAAATCGACGCTCAAGTCAGAGGTGGC
GAAACCCGACAGGACTATAAAGATACCAGGCGTTTCCCCCTGGAAGCTCCCTCGTGCGCTCTCCTGTTCC
GACCCTGCCGCTTACCGGATACCTGTCCGCCTTTCTCCCTTCGGGAAGCGTGGCGCTTTCTCATAGCTCA
CGCTGTAGGTATCTCAGTTCGGTGTAGGTCGTTCGCTCCAAGCTGGGCTGTGTGCACGAACCCCCCGTTC
AGCCCGACCGCTGCGCCTTATCCGGTAACTATCGTCTTGAGTCCAACCCGGTAAGACACGACTTATCGCC
ACTGGCAGCAGCCACTGGTAACAGGATTAGCAGAGCGAGGTATGTAGGCGGTGCTACAGAGTTCTTGAAG
TGGTGGCCTAACTACGGCTACACTAGAAGAACAGTATTTGGTATCTGCGCTCTGCTGAAGCCAGTTACCT
TCGGAAAAAGAGTTGGTAGCTCTTGATCCGGCAAACAAACCACCGCTGGTAGCGGTGGTTTTTTTGTTTG
CAAGCAGCAGATTACGCGCAGAAAAAAAGGATCTCAAGAAGATCCTTTGATCTTTTCTACGGGGTCTGAC
GCTCAGTGGAACGAAAACTCACGTTAAGGGATTTTGGTCATGAGATTATCAAAAAGGATCTTCACCTAGA
TCCTTTTAAATTAAAAATGAAGTTTTAAATCAATCTAAAGTATATATGAGTAAACTTGGTCTGACAGTTA
CCAATGCTTAATCAGTGAGGCACCTATCTCAGCGATCTGTCTATTTCGTTCATCCATAGTTGCCTGACTC
CCCGTCGTGTAGATAACTACGATACGGGAGGGCTTACCATCTGGCCCCAGTGCTGCAATGATACCGCGAG
ACCCACGCTCACCGGCTCCAGATTTATCAGCAATAAACCAGCCAGCCGGAAGGGCCGAGCGCAGAAGTGG
TCCTGCAACTTTATCCGCCTCCATCCAGTCTATTAATTGTTGCCGGGAAGCTAGAGTAAGTAGTTCGCCA
GTTAATAGTTTGCGCAACGTTGTTGCCATTGCTACAGGCATCGTGGTGTCACGCTCGTCGTTTGGTATGG
CTTCATTCAGCTCCGGTTCCCAACGATCAAGGCGAGTTACATGATCCCCCATGTTGTGCAAAAAAGCGGT
TAGCTCCTTCGGTCCTCCGATCGTTGTCAGAAGTAAGTTGGCCGCAGTGTTATCACTCATGGTTATGGCA
GCACTGCATAATTCTCTTACTGTCATGCCATCCGTAAGATGCTTTTCTGTGACTGGTGAGTACTCAACCA
AGTCATTCTGAGAATAGTGTATGCGGCGACCGAGTTGCTCTTGCCCGGCGTCAATACGGGATAATACCGC
GCCACATAGCAGAACTTTAAAAGTGCTCATCATTGGAAAACGTTCTTCGGGGCGAAAACTCTCAAGGATC
TTACCGCTGTTGAGATCCAGTTCGATGTAACCCACTCGTGCACCCAACTGATCTTCAGCATCTTTTACTT
TCACCAGCGTTTCTGGGTGAGCAAAAACAGGAAGGCAAAATGCCGCAAAAAAGGGAATAAGGGCGACACG
GAAATGTTGAATACTCATACTCTTCCTTTTTCAATATTATTGAAGCATTTATCAGGGTTATTGTCTCATG
AGCGGATACATATTTGAATGTATTTAGAAAAATAAACAAATAGGGGTTCCGCGCACATTTCCCCGAAAAG
TGCCACCTAAATTGTAAGCGTTAATATTTTGTTAAAATTCGCGTTAAATTTTTGTTAAATCAGCTCATTT
TTTAACCAATAGGCCGAAATCGGCAAAATCCCTTATAAATCAAAAGAATAGACCGAGATAGGGT
[37 nt withheld, positions 3635-3671]
AAAGAACGTGGACTCCAACGTCAAAGG
[49 nt withheld, positions 3699-3747]
T
[91 nt withheld, positions 3749-3839]
G
[124 nt withheld, positions 3841-3964]
CCCATTCGCCATTCAGGCTGCGCAACTGTTGGGAAGGGCGATCGGTGCGGGCCTCTTCGCTATTACGCCA
GTCGACCGCCAATTCAATATGGCGTATATGGACTCATGCCAATTCAATATGGTGGATCTGGACCTGTGCC
AATTCAATATGGCGTATATGGACTCGTGCCAATTCAATATGGTGGATCTGGACCCCAGCCAATTCAATAT
GGCGGACTTGGCACCATGCCAATTCAATATGGCGGACCTGGCACTGTGCCAACTGGGGAGGGGTCTACTT
GGCACGGTGCCAAGTTTGAGGAGGGGTCTTGGCCCTGTGCCAAGTCCGCCATATTGAATTGGCATGGTGC
CAATAATGGCGGCCATATTGGCTATATGCCAGGATCAATATATAGGCAATATCCAATATGGCCCTATGCC
AATATGGCTATTGGCCAGGTTCAATACTATGTATTGGCCCTATGCCATATAGTATTCCATATATGGGTTT
TCCTATTGACGTAGATAGCCCCTCCCAATGGGCGGTCCCATATACCATATATGGGGCTTCCTAATACCGC
CCATAGCCACTCCCCCATTGACGTCAATGGTCTCTATATATGGTCTTTCCTATTGACGTCATATGGGCGG
TCCTATTGACGTATATGGCGCCTCCCCCATTGACGTCAATTACGGTAAATGGCCCGCCTGGCTCAATGCC
CATTGACGTCAATAGGACCACCCACCATTGACGTCAATGGGATGGCTCATTGCCCATTCATATCCGTTCT
CACGCCCCCTATTGACGTCAATGACGGTAAATGGCCCACTTGGCAGTACATCAATATCTATTAATAGTAA
CTTGGCAAGTACATTACTATTGGAAGTACGCCAGGGTACATTGGCAGTACTCCCATTGACGTCAATGGCG
GTAAATGGCCCGCGATGGCTGCCAAGTACATCCCCATTGACGTCAATGGGGAGGGGCAATGACGCAAATG
GGCGTTCCATTGACGTAAATGGGCGGTAGGCGTGCCTAATGGGAGGTCTATATAAGCAATGCTCGTTTAG
GGAAC
Features (pLannotate 1.2.2; 15 found; start..end, strand, type, name):
     35..53      +  promoter       SP6 promoter: promoter for bacteriophage SP6 RNA polymerase
    158..571     +  CDS            WBP2NL (fragment): WBP2L_HUMAN - Also known as PAWP. Experimental evidence at protein level: Swiss-Prot protein existence level 1. May play a role in meotic resumption and pronuclear formation, mediated by a WW domain-signaling pathway during fertilization. From Homo sapiens (Human).
   1049..1066    -  promoter       T7 promoter (fragment): promoter for bacteriophage T7 RNA polymerase
   1071..1205    -  polyA_signal   SV40 poly(A) signal: SV40 polyadenylation signal
   1318..1336    -  promoter       T3 promoter: promoter for bacteriophage T3 RNA polymerase
   1381..1397    -  protein_bind   lac operator: The lac repressor binds to the lac operator to inhibit transcription in E. coli. This inhibition can be relieved by adding lactose or isopropyl-β-D-thiogalactopyranoside (IPTG). lac repressor encoded by lacI
   1405..1435    -  promoter       lac promoter: promoter for the E. coli lac operon
   1450..1471    -  protein_bind   CAP binding site: CAP binding activates transcription in the presence of cAMP. E. coli catabolite activator protein
   1484..1576    -  CDS            lacI (fragment): lac repressor; lacI; The lac repressor binds to the lac operator to inhibit transcription in E. coli. This inhibition can be relieved by adding lactose or isopropyl-β-D-thiogalactopyranoside (IPTG).
   1759..2347    -  rep_origin     ori: high-copy-number ColE1/pMB1/pBR322/pUC origin of replication
   2518..3378    -  CDS            AmpR: β-lactamase; bla; confers resistance to ampicillin, carbenicillin, and related antibiotics
   3379..3483    -  promoter       AmpR promoter: bla
   3536..3964    -  rep_origin     f1 ori (sequence partly withheld): f1 bacteriophage origin of replication; arrow indicates direction of (+) strand synthesis
   3969..4035    -  CDS            lacZα (fragment): LacZα fragment of β-galactosidase; lacZ fragment
   4042..5019    +  promoter       CMV IE94 promoter: enhancer/promoter region of simian cytomegalovirus major immediate early transcription unit IE94
