[The description below was written by a language model from this plasmid's Addgene catalogue record and pLannotate feature annotations shown in this document.]
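Description:
pCS2+-wbp2nlT45A is a Xenopus expression plasmid built on the pCS2+ backbone. It carries a point-mutant form of the Xenopus laevis wbp2nl coding sequence, in which threonine 45 is replaced by alanine to remove a potential phosphorylation site. The untagged insert of about 950 bp was cloned between ClaI and XhoI sites, both of which are retained. The automated annotation labels only part of this region, by similarity to the human WBP2NL/PAWP protein, but the catalogue entry gives the species as frog. The sequenced record (5,019 nt) is also slightly shorter than the listed total size of 5,048 bp.

The insert sits in the usual pCS2+ arrangement. The simian CMV IE94 enhancer/promoter lies directly upstream of an SP6 promoter, and an SV40 polyadenylation signal lies downstream. This allows two modes of expression: the CMV IE94 promoter can drive transcription from the plasmid in vertebrate cells or embryos, while the SP6 promoter supports in vitro synthesis of sense mRNA, the route commonly used for microinjection into Xenopus embryos. The catalogue lists SP6 as the promoter. T7 (partial) and T3 promoters lie on the opposite strand beyond the insert and poly(A) signal. Remnants of lac regulatory elements and lacZα are carried over from the parental cloning vector.

In E. coli the plasmid is maintained through a high-copy ColE1/pUC-type origin and selected with ampicillin via the β-lactamase gene. An f1 origin is also present for single-stranded DNA production. According to the record, the construct expresses a Wbp2nl variant carrying one substitution meant to affect potential phosphorylation. The associated work concerns the role of Wbp2nl in establishing neural and non-neural ectodermal fates.
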