Addgene plasmid #172464: pCS2+-wbp2nlT45A
Purpose: expresses protein with one aa substitution to affect potential phosphorylation
Depositing lab: Sally Moody. Depositing organization: George Washington University. Publication: Wbp2nl has a developmental role in establishing neural and non-neural ectodermal fates. Marchak A, Grant PA, Neilson KM, Datta Majumdar H, Yaklichkin S, Johnson D, Moody SA. Dev Biol. 2017 Sep 1;429(1):213-224. doi: 10.1016/j.ydbio.2017.06.025. Epub 2017 Jun 27. PubMed 28663133.
Backbone
  Vector backbone: pCS2+
  Backbone size w/o insert (bp): 4100
  Total vector size (bp): 5048
  Vector type: Xenopus Expression
Growth in bacteria
  Bacterial resistance: Ampicillin, 100 μg/mL
  Growth temperature: 37°C
  Growth strain: DH5alpha
  Copy number: Unknown
Gene/Insert
  Gene/Insert name: wbp2nlT45A
  Species: X. laevis (frog)
  Insert size (bp): 948
  Mutation: changed Threonine at aa45 to Alanine
  GenBank ID: BC082812.1
  Promoter: SP6
  Tag / fusion protein: none
  Cloning method: Restriction Enzyme; 5′ cloning site Cla1 (not destroyed); 3′ cloning site Xho1 (not destroyed)
  Sequencing primers: 5′ SP6; 3′ M13
Terms and licenses: Academic/Nonprofit Terms; Industry Terms: Not Available to Industry
Depositor comments: we cloned this plasmid
How to cite: pCS2+-wbp2nlT45A was a gift from Sally Moody (Addgene plasmid # 172464 ; http://n2t.net/addgene:172464 ; RRID:Addgene_172464)
