>Addgene plasmid #172464 | pCS2+-wbp2nlT45A | depositor partial sequence | sequence record 338559 | SP6 forward
NNNNNNNNNNNNNNNNNNGATCCCATCGATTAAAGCAACTCCATTCCAGCAATTACTGAGTAGTGCGCAG
GGAGAAGTTGAAGGCTTTAGTGCGAGATGTCACTCAATAAGGACCACTCTCAGGGGGCCGGGATCATTGT
CAGCAACGGGGAGAGTATTCTCAGACAGTGTAAAGATGTGGAACTGTCCTTCAGCGATATGTCTCACAAA
TCAGAAGCATTCAGAGGCGCAAAGAAAGGATCGCTATTTCTCACCGCTTACAGGGTGATCTTCCTAAACA
AGGGGAAGGATCCCATGATGTCCTTTAATATGCCATTCTACATGATGAAAGGATGCTCCATAGAACAGCC
AGTGTTCTCTGCCAACTACATCAAGGGAACCATCAGTGCTGAACCTGGAGGTGGCTGGGAGGGTCAAGCC
TCTTTTAAAATTACATTTAATAGTGGAGGTGCTATTGAATTTGGACAAATCATGTTCAAAATGGCAACTT
GTGCTTCCAGAACCCCTCCTGTTCCTCATGCTGCATATGGATACACACCTGCTCCAGGAGGCTATGCACA
TGGCGGGTACCCTCCAGCTCCAGGAATATATACACCCCCACCCCAACCATCAGGCCCTTATCCATATGGA
CCCCCTGCTATGAATGGATATGGACCACCTCCAAATCCTATGGGATACCCGTATGCTCCACCAGCAGGAC
CTGGCATGTATCCACCCCCTCCTGAAATGAATCCCATTTACATGGCTCCTCCACCACCTTATCCTGGACC
CCCCTACAATGGGACCCCCTACAATGGAACCCCAGCACCTTCTGCTCCCACTGGATGCATGAATGCTGGT
ATGCCTGNAGGTAGCAAAGCTGCAGAAGCTGCATCCAGTGCGTATTATAACCCAGCTGA
