>Addgene plasmid #172464 | pCS2+-wbp2nlT45A | depositor partial sequence | sequence record 338560 | M13 reverse
NNNNNNNNNNNNCANNNNNNCCTCACTAAAGGGAACAAAAGCTGGGTACCGGGCCCAATGCATTGGCGCC
GCGGCCGCGAATTAAAAAACCTCCCACACCTCCCCCTGAACCTGAAACATAAAATGAATGCAATTGTTGT
TGTTAACTTGTTTATTGCAGCTTATAATGGTTACAAATAAAGCAATAGCATCACAAATTTCACAAATAAA
GCATTTTTTTCACTGCATTCTAGTTGTGGTTTGTCCAAACTCATCAATGTATCTTATCATGTCTGGATCT
ACGTAATACGACTCACTATAGTTCTAGAGGCTCGAGTTAATTGTTCTTTTTATCATCATTTGGAGCGTAT
GGAGGAGGACGATCCATAGGCATATAGACATTGTGAGGGTCAGCTGGGTTATAATACGCACTGGATGCAG
CTTCTGCAGCTTTGCTACCTCCAGGCATACCAGCATTCATGCATCCAGTGGGAGCAGAAGGTGCTGGGGT
TCCATTGTAGGGGGTCCCATTGTAGGGGGGTCCAGGATAAGGTGGTGGAGGAGCCATGTAAATGGGATTC
ATTTCAGGAGGGGGTGGATACATGCCAGGTCCTGCTGGTGGAGCATACGGGTATCCCATAGGATTTGGAG
GTGGTCCATATCCATTCATAGCAGGGGGTCCATATGGATAAGGGCCTGATGGTTGGGGTGGGGGTGTATA
TATTCCTGGAGCTGGAGGGTACCCGCCATGTGCATAGCCTCCTGGAGCAGGTGTGTATCCATATGCAGCA
TGAGGAACAGGAGGGGTTCTGGAAGCACAAGTTGCCATTTTGAACATGATTTGTCCAAATTCAATAGCAC
CTCCACTATTAAATGTAATTTTAAAAGAGGCTTGACCCTCCCAGCCACCTCCAGGTTCAGCACTGATGGT
TCCCTTGATGTAGTTGGCAGAGAACACTGGCTGTTCTATGGAGCATCCTTTCATCATGTANAATGGCATA
TTAAAGGACATC
